>Addgene plasmid #159151 | yHS1-M7A | addgene full sequence | sequence record 311466 | Addgene NGS Result
AGCGCAGCGAGTCAGTGAGCGAGGAAGCGGAAGAGCGCCCAATACGCAAACCGCCTCTCCCCGCGCGTTG
GCCGATTCATTAATGCAGCTGGCACGACAGGTTTCCCGACTGGAAAGCGGGCAGTGAGCGCAACGCAATT
AATGTGAGTTAGCTCACTCATTAGGCACCCCAGGCTTTACACTTTATGCTTCCGGCTCGTATGTTGTGTG
GAATTGTGAGCGGATAACAATTTCACACAGGAAACAGCTATGACCATGATTACGCCAAGCGCGCAATTAA
CCCTCACTAAAGGGAACAAAAGCTGGAGCTCAGTTTATCATTATCAATACTCGCCATTTCAAAGAATACG
TAAATAATTAATAGTAGTGATTTCCCTAACTTTATTTAGTCAAAAAATTAGCCTTTTAATTCTGCTGTAA
CCCGTACATGCCCAAAATAGGGGGCGGGTTACACAGAATATATAACATCGTAGGTGTCTGGGTGAACAGT
TTATTCCTGGCATCCACTAAATATAATGGAGCCCGCTTTTTAAGCTGGCATCCAGAAAAAAAAAGAATCC
CAGCACCAAAATATTGTTTTCTTCACCAACCATCAGTTCATAGGTCCATTCTCTTAGCGCAACTACAGAG
AACAGGGGCACAAACAGGCAAAAAACGGGCACAACCTCAATGGAGTGATGCAACCTGCCTGGAGTAAATG
ATGACACAAGGCAATTGACCCACGCATGTATCTATCTCATTTTCTTACACCTTCTATTACCTTCTGCTCT
CTCTGATTTGGAAAAAGCTGAAAAAAAAGGTTGAAACCAGTTCCCTGAAATTATTCCCCTACTTGACTAA
TAAGTATATAAAGACGGTAGGTATTGATTGTAATTCTGTAAATCTATTTCTTAAACTTCTTAAATTCTAC
TTTTATAGTTAGTCTTTTTTTTAGTTTTAAAACACCAGAACTTAGTTTCGACGGATTCTAGAACTAGTCA
TATGCACATGGTATCGGAACTGATCAAGGAAAACATGCACATGAAGCTGTATATGGAAGGCACGGTCAAC
AACCACCACTTTAAATGCACCTCAGAAGGCGAAGGTAAACCTTATGAAGGTACCCAAACTATGAGAATTA
AGGCTGTCGAAGGTGGCCCACTGCCGTTTGCCTTCGATATCTTAGCGACTTCTTTTATGTACGGCTCAAA
GACATTCATCAACCATACGCAAGGTATCCCAGATTTCTTTAAACAGTCCTTTCCGGAAGGCTTCACCTGG
GAACGCGTTACCACTTATGAAGACGGTGGCGTGCTGACAGCTACGCAAGATACTTCGTTACAGGACGGTT
GTTTGATTTACAACGTCAAAATCCGTGGCGTAAATTTTCCTAGCAACGGTCCAGTCATGCAGAAAAAGAC
ATTAGGCTGGGAAGCTAGTACCGAAACTTTGTATCCGGCAGATGGTGGCCTGGAAGGTCGCGCTGACATG
GCACTGAAATTAGTAGGTGGCGGTCACTTGATTTGCAATCTGAAGACAACGTACCGTAGTAAAAAGCCGG
CCAAAAACTTAAAGATGCCTGGTGTTTATTACGTGGATCGTAGATTGGAAAGAATCAAAGAAGCGGACAA
GGAAACGTATGTGGAACAGCACGAAGTCGCCGTCGCACGCTACTGTGATTTACCGTCCAAGTTAGGTCAT
AGAGGTGGATCCATGGTGTCCAAAGGTGAAGAACTGTTTACTGGTGTAGTGCCGATTTTAGTTGAATTAG
ACGGTGATGTGAATGGTCATAAGTTTAGCGTGTCGGGTGAAGGCGAAGGTGATGCTACCTTTGGTGGCTC
TGCAGATCTGGAAGACAACGCGGAAACTCTGAACGATAACTTGAAGGTTATCGAAAAGGCCGATAATGCT
GCACAAGTGAAAGACGCGTTAACAAAGATGCGCGCCGCGGCTTTGGATGCTCAGAAAGCAACGCCACCGA
AACTGGAGGATAAGTCTCCTGACTCACCAGAAATGAAAGATTTTCGTCATGGCTTCGACATTTTAGTGGG
TCAAATCGATGACGCCTTGAAACTGGCGAACGAGGGTAAAGTCAAGGAAGCTCAAGCAGCCGCGGAACAG
CTGAAGACCACTCGTAATGCATATCATCAGAAATACAGAGGTGGCAAACTGACCTTGAAGTTTATCTGTA
CAACGGGTAAACTGCCTGTTCCATGGCCGACTTTGGTGACCACTCTGGGCTATGGTGTACAATGCTTCTC
ACGTTACCCAGATCATATGAAACAGCACGACTTTTTCAAGAGCGCCATGCCGGAAGGCTACGTTCAAGAA
CGCACTATTTTCTTTAAGGATGACGGTAACTACAAGACACGTGCGGAAGTCAAATTTGAAGGCGATACGC
TGGTAAACAGAATCGAATTGAAGGGTATCGATTTCAAGGAAGACGGCAACATCTTGGGTCATAAATTGGA
ATACAACTACAACTCCCACAACGTCTACATCATGGCTGATAAGCAAAAGAATGGCATCAAGGTAAACTTC
AAGATCAGACATAACATCGAAGATGGTTCTGTTCAGCTGGCTGACCACTATCAACAGAATACACCTATTG
GCGATGGTCCGGTGCTGTTACCTGATAACCATTACTTGAGCACGCAGAGTGCACTGTCCAAAGATCCAAA
TGAAAAGCGCGACCACATGGTCTTGTTGGAATTTGTCACCGCTGCTGGTATCACTTTGGGTATGGATGAA
CTGTATAAATGAAAGCTTATCGATACCGTCGACCTCGAGTCATGTAATTAGTTATGTCACGCTTACATTC
ACGCCCTCCCCCCACATCCGCTCTAACCGAAAAGGAAGGAGTTAGACAACCTGAAGTCTAGGTCCCTATT
TATTTTTTTATAGTTATGTTAGTATTAAGAACGTTATTTATATTTCAAATTTTTCTTTTTTTTCTGTACA
GACGCGTGTACGCATGTAACATTATACTGAAAACCTTGCTTGAGAAGGTTTTGGGACGCTCGAAGGCTTT
AATTTGCGGCCGGTACCCAATTCGCCCTATAGTGAGTCGTATTACGCGCGCTCACTGGCCGTCGTTTTAC
AACGTCGTGACTGGGAAAACCCTGGCGTTACCCAACTTAATCGCCTTGCAGCACATCCCCCTTTCGCCAG
CTGGCGTAATAGCGAAGAGGCCCGCACCGATCGCCCTTCCCAACAGTTGCGCAGCCTGAATGGCGAATGG
[124 nt withheld, positions 3221-3344]
C
[91 nt withheld, positions 3346-3436]
A
[49 nt withheld, positions 3438-3486]
CCTTTGACGTTGGAGTCCACGTTCTTT
[37 nt withheld, positions 3514-3550]
ACCCTATCTCGGTCTATTCTTTTGATTTATAAGGGATTTTGCCGATTTCGGCCTATTGGTTAAAAAATGA
GCTGATTTAACAAAAATTTAACGCGAATTTTAACAAAATATTAACGCTTACAATTTCCTGATGCGGTATT
TTCTCCTTACGCATCTGTGCGGTATTTCACACCGCATATCGACCGGTCGAGGAGAACTTCTAGTATATCT
ACATACCTAATATTATTGCCTTATTAAAAATGGAATCCCAACAATTACATCAAAATCCACATTCTCTTCA
AAATCAATTGTCCTGTACTTCCTTGTTCATGTGTGTTCAAAAACGTTATATTTATAGGATAATTATACTC
TATTTCTCAACAAGTAATTGGTTGTTTGGCCGAGCGGTCTAAGGCGCCTGATTCAAGAAATATCTTGACC
GCAGTTAACTGTGGGAATACTCAGGTATCGTAAGATGCAAGAGTTCGAATCTCTTAGCAACCATTATTTT
TTTCCTCAACATAACGAGAACACACAGGGGCGCTATCGCACAGAATCAAATTCGATGACTGGAAATTTTT
TGTTAATTTCAGAGGTCGCCTGACGCATATACCTTTTTCAACTGAAAAATTGGGAGAAAAAGGAAAGGTG
AGAGCGCCGGAACCGGCTTTTCATATAGAATAGAGAAGCGTTCATGACTAAATGCTTGCATCACAATACT
TGAAGTTGACAATATTATTTAAGGACCTATTGTTTTTTCCAATAGGTGGTTAGCAATCGTCTTACTTTCT
AACTTTTCTTACCTTTTACATTTCAGCAATATATATATATATATTTCAAGGATATACCATTCTAATGTCT
GCCCCTAAGAAGATCGTCGTTTTGCCAGGTGACCACGTTGGTCAAGAAATCACAGCCGAAGCCATTAAGG
TTCTTAAAGCTATTTCTGATGTTCGTTCCAATGTCAAGTTCGATTTCGAAAATCATTTAATTGGTGGTGC
TGCTATCGATGCTACAGGTGTTCCACTTCCAGATGAGGCGCTGGAAGCCTCCAAGAAGGCTGATGCCGTT
TTGTTAGGTGCTGTGGGTGGTCCTAAATGGGGTACCGGTAGTGTTAGACCTGAACAAGGTTTACTAAAAA
TCCGTAAAGAACTTCAATTGTACGCCAACTTAAGACCATGTAACTTTGCATCCGACTCTCTTTTAGACTT
ATCTCCAATCAAGCCACAATTTGCTAAAGGTACTGACTTCGTTGTTGTCAGAGAATTAGTGGGAGGTATT
TACTTTGGTAAGAGAAAGGAAGACGATGGTGATGGTGTCGCTTGGGATAGTGAACAATACACCGTTCCAG
AAGTGCAAAGAATCACAAGAATGGCCGCTTTCATGGCCCTACAACATGAGCCACCATTGCCTATTTGGTC
CTTGGATAAAGCTAATGTTTTGGCCTCTTCAAGATTATGGAGAAAAACTGTGGAGGAAACCATCAAGAAC
GAATTCCCTACATTGAAGGTTCAACATCAATTGATTGATTCTGCCGCCATGATCCTAGTTAAGAACCCAA
CCCACCTAAATGGTATTATAATCACCAGCAACATGTTTGGTGATATCATCTCCGATGAAGCCTCCGTTAT
CCCAGGTTCCTTGGGTTTGTTGCCATCTGCGTCCTTGGCCTCTTTGCCAGACAAGAACACCGCATTTGGT
TTGTACGAACCATGCCACGGTTCTGCTCCAGATTTGCCAAAGAATAAGGTCAACCCTATCGCCACTATCT
TGTCTGCTGCAATGATGTTGAAATTGTCATTGAACTTGCCTGAAGAAGGTAAGGCCATTGAAGATGCAGT
TAAAAAGGTTTTGGATGCAGGTATCAGAACTGGTGATTTAGGTGGTTCCAACAGTACCACCGAAGTCGGT
GATGCTGTCGCCGAAGAAGTTAAGAAAATCCTTGCTTAAAAAGATTCTCTTTTTTTATGATATTTGTACA
TAAACTTTATAAATGAAATTCATAATAGAAACGACACGAAATTACAAAATGGAATATGTTCATAGGGTAG
ACGAAACTATATACGCAATCTACATACATTTATCAAGAAGGAGAAAAAGGAGGATGTAAAGGAATACAGG
TAAGCAAATTGATACTAATGGCTCAACGTGATAAGGAAAAAGAATTGCACTTTAACATTAATATTGACAA
GGAGGAGGGCACCACACAAAAAGTTAGGTGTAACAGAAAATCATGAAACTATGATTCCTAATTTATATAT
TGGAGGATTTTCTCTAAAAAAAAAAAAATACAACAAATAAAAAACACTCAATGACCTGACCATTTGATGG
AGTTTAAGTCAATACCTTCTTGAACCATTTCCCATAATGGTGAAAGTTCCCTCAAGAATTTTACTCTGTC
AGAAACGGCCTTAACGACGTAGTCGATATGGTGCACTCTCAGTACAATCTGCTCTGATGCCGCATAGTTA
AGCCAGCCCCGACACCCGCCAACACCCGCTGACGCGCCCTGACGGGCTTGTCTGCTCCCGGCATCCGCTT
ACAGACAAGCTGTGACCGTCTCCGGGAGCTGCATGTGTCAGAGGTTTTCACCGTCATCACCGAAACGCGC
GAGACGAAAGGGCCTCGTGATACGCCTATTTTTATAGGTTAATGTCATGATAATAATGGTTTCTTAGGAC
GGATCGCTTGCCTGTAACTTACACGCGCCTCGTATCTTTTAATGATGGAATAATTTGGGAATTTACTCTG
TGTTTATTTATTTTTATGTTTTGTATTTGGATTTTAGAAAGTAAATAAAGAAGGTAGAAGAGTTACGGAA
TGAAGAAAAAAAAATAAACAAAGGTTTAAAAAATTTCAACAAAAAGCGTACTTTACATATATATTTATTA
GACAAGAAAAGCAGATTAAATAGATATACATTCGATTAACGATAAGTAAAATGTAAAATCACAGGATTTT
CGTGTGTGGTCTTCTACACAGACAAGATGAAACAATTCGGCATTAATACCTGAGAGCAGGAAGAGCAAGA
TAAAAGGTAGTATTTGTTGGCGATCCCCCTAGAGTCTTTTACATCTTCGGAAAACAAAAACTATTTTTTC
TTTAATTTCTTTTTTTACTTTCTATTTTTAATTTATATATTTATATTAAAAAATTTAAATTATAATTATT
TTTATAGCACGTGATGAAAAGGACCCAGGTGGCACTTTTCGGGGAAATGTGCGCGGAACCCCTATTTGTT
TATTTTTCTAAATACATTCAAATATGTATCCGCTCATGAGACAATAACCCTGATAAATGCTTCAATAATA
TTGAAAAAGGAAGAGTATGAGTATTCAACATTTCCGTGTCGCCCTTATTCCCTTTTTTGCGGCATTTTGC
CTTCCTGTTTTTGCTCACCCAGAAACGCTGGTGAAAGTAAAAGATGCTGAAGATCAGTTGGGTGCACGAG
TGGGTTACATCGAACTGGATCTCAACAGCGGTAAGATCCTTGAGAGTTTTCGCCCCGAAGAACGTTTTCC
AATGATGAGCACTTTTAAAGTTCTGCTATGTGGCGCGGTATTATCCCGTATTGACGCCGGGCAAGAGCAA
CTCGGTCGCCGCATACACTATTCTCAGAATGACTTGGTTGAGTACTCACCAGTCACAGAAAAGCATCTTA
CGGATGGCATGACAGTAAGAGAATTATGCAGTGCTGCCATAACCATGAGTGATAACACTGCGGCCAACTT
ACTTCTGACAACGATCGGAGGACCGAAGGAGCTAACCGCTTTTTTGCACAACATGGGGGATCATGTAACT
CGCCTTGATCGTTGGGAACCGGAGCTGAATGAAGCCATACCAAACGACGAGCGTGACACCACGATGCCTG
TAGCAATGGCAACAACGTTGCGCAAACTATTAACTGGCGAACTACTTACTCTAGCTTCCCGGCAACAATT
AATAGACTGGATGGAGGCGGATAAAGTTGCAGGACCACTTCTGCGCTCGGCCCTTCCGGCTGGCTGGTTT
ATTGCTGATAAATCTGGAGCCGGTGAGCGTGGGTCTCGCGGTATCATTGCAGCACTGGGGCCAGATGGTA
AGCCCTCCCGTATCGTAGTTATCTACACGACGGGGAGTCAGGCAACTATGGATGAACGAAATAGACAGAT
CGCTGAGATAGGTGCCTCACTGATTAAGCATTGGTAACTGTCAGACCAAGTTTACTCATATATACTTTAG
ATTGATTTAAAACTTCATTTTTAATTTAAAAGGATCTAGGTGAAGATCCTTTTTGATAATCTCATGACCA
AAATCCCTTAACGTGAGTTTTCGTTCCACTGAGCGTCAGACCCCGTAGAAAAGATCAAAGGATCTTCTTG
AGATCCTTTTTTTCTGCGCGTAATCTGCTGCTTGCAAACAAAAAAACCACCGCTACCAGCGGTGGTTTGT
TTGCCGGATCAAGAGCTACCAACTCTTTTTCCGAAGGTAACTGGCTTCAGCAGAGCGCAGATACCAAATA
CTGTTCTTCTAGTGTAGCCGTAGTTAGGCCACCACTTCAAGAACTCTGTAGCACCGCCTACATACCTCGC
TCTGCTAATCCTGTTACCAGTGGCTGCTGCCAGTGGCGATAAGTCGTGTCTTACCGGGTTGGACTCAAGA
CGATAGTTACCGGATAAGGCGCAGCGGTCGGGCTGAACGGGGGGTTCGTGCACACAGCCCAGCTTGGAGC
GAACGACCTACACCGAACTGAGATACCTACAGCGTGAGCTATGAGAAAGCGCCACGCTTCCCGAAGGGAG
AAAGGCGGACAGGTATCCGGTAAGCGGCAGGGTCGGAACAGGAGAGCGCACGAGGGAGCTTCCAGGGGGA
AACGCCTGGTATCTTTATAGTCCTGTCGGGTTTCGCCACCTCTGACTTGAGCGTCGATTTTTGTGATGCT
CGTCAGGGGGGCGGAGCCTATGGAAAAACGCCAGCAACGCGGCCTTTTTACGGTTCCTGGCCTTTTGCTG
GCCTTTTGCTCACATGTTCTTTCCTGCGTTATCCCCTGATTCTGTGGATAACCGTATTACCGCCTTTGAG
TGAGCTGATACCGCTCGCCGCAGCCGAACGACCG
Features (pLannotate 1.2.2; 26 found; start..end, strand, type, name):
      1..33      +  rep_origin     RSF ori (fragment): Plasmids containing the RSF 1030 origin of replication can be propagated in E. coli cells that contain additional plasmids with compatible origins.
     35..127     +  CDS            lacI (fragment): lac repressor; lacI; The lac repressor binds to the lac operator to inhibit transcription in E. coli. This inhibition can be relieved by adding lactose or isopropyl-β-D-thiogalactopyranoside (IPTG).
    140..161     +  protein_bind   CAP binding site: CAP binding activates transcription in the presence of cAMP. E. coli catabolite activator protein
    176..206     +  promoter       lac promoter: promoter for the E. coli lac operon
    214..230     +  protein_bind   lac operator: The lac repressor binds to the lac operator to inhibit transcription in E. coli. This inhibition can be relieved by adding lactose or isopropyl-β-D-thiogalactopyranoside (IPTG). lac repressor encoded by lacI
    275..293     +  promoter       T3 promoter: promoter for bacteriophage T3 RNA polymerase
    318..961     +  promoter       GAP promoter: S. cerevisiae TDH3; promoter for glyceraldehyde-3-phosphate dehydrogenase
    988..1683    +  CDS            mKate2: mKate2 is a basic (constitutively fluorescent) red fluorescent protein published in 2009, derived from Entacmaea quadricolor. It is reported to be a rapidly-maturing monomer with moderate acid sensitivity.
   1675..2457    +  CDS            cEGFP: cEGFP is a basic (constitutively fluorescent) green fluorescent protein published in 2008, derived from Aequorea victoria.
   2470..2739    +  CDS            cEGFP (fragment): cEGFP is a basic (constitutively fluorescent) green fluorescent protein published in 2008, derived from Aequorea victoria.
   2743..2769    +  misc_feature   MCS (fragment): pBluescript multiple cloning site
   2770..3017    +  terminator     CYC1 terminator: S. cerevisiae CYC1; transcription terminator for CYC1
   3036..3054    -  promoter       T7 promoter: promoter for bacteriophage T7 RNA polymerase
   3062..3217    +  CDS            lacZα (fragment): LacZα fragment of β-galactosidase; lacZ fragment
   3221..3649    +  rep_origin     f1 ori (sequence partly withheld): f1 bacteriophage origin of replication; arrow indicates direction of (+) strand synthesis
   3677..3729    -  misc_feature   bom (fragment): basis of mobility region from pBR322
   3760..3837    +  CDS            YO192_YEAST (fragment): Experimental evidence at protein level: Swiss-Prot protein existence level 1. From Saccharomyces cerevisiae (strain ATCC 204508 / S288c) (Baker's yeast).
   3977..4384    +  promoter       LEU2 promoter: S. cerevisiae LEU2
   4385..5479    +  CDS            LEU2: 3-isopropylmalate dehydrogenase, required for leucine biosynthesis; S. cerevisiae LEU2; yeast auxotrophic marker
   5841..5957    -  CDS            NFS1 (fragment): NFS1_YEAST - Also known as SPL1 From Saccharomyces cerevisiae (strain ATCC 204508 / S288c) (Baker's yeast).
   5956..6006    -  misc_feature   bom (fragment): basis of mobility region from pBR322
   6108..6143    -  CDS            rop (fragment): Rop protein, which maintains plasmids at low copy number; rop
   6212..6715    -  misc_feature   CEN/ARS: S. cerevisiae CEN6 centromere fused to an autonomously replicating sequence
   6752..6856    +  promoter       AmpR promoter: bla
   6857..7717    +  CDS            AmpR: β-lactamase; bla; confers resistance to ampicillin, carbenicillin, and related antibiotics
   7888..8476    +  rep_origin     ori: high-copy-number ColE1/pMB1/pBR322/pUC origin of replication
