[The description below was written by a language model from this plasmid's Addgene catalogue record and pLannotate feature annotations shown in this document.]
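Description:
yHS1-M7A is a yeast expression plasmid built on the p415GPD backbone, a centromeric E. coli–S. cerevisiae shuttle vector of about 8.6 kb. In yeast it is maintained through a CEN6/ARS element, which keeps it at low, stable copy number, and is selected by the LEU2 auxotrophic marker expressed from its own promoter. In E. coli it replicates from a ColE1/pUC-type origin and is selected with ampicillin via β-lactamase. An f1 origin and remnants of the pBluescript lacZα/multiple cloning region, including flanking T3 and T7 promoters, are also present. Several short hits in the automated annotation (RSF ori, lacI, rop, bom and neighbouring yeast gene fragments) appear to be backbone remnants rather than functional parts.

The payload is a roughly 1.76 kb open reading frame cloned between XbaI and HindIII, driven by the strong constitutive GPD (TDH3/GAP) promoter and terminated by the CYC1 terminator. It encodes a variant of the genetically encoded heme sensor HS1, in which the His/Met-coordinating four-helix-bundle hemoprotein cytochrome b562 is fused to a pair of fluorescent proteins, EGFP and mKATE2. The feature table shows mKate2 followed by EGFP-type sequence annotated as two segments. It does not annotate the cytochrome b562 module separately, so that module's exact position cannot be read from the table. The M7A substitution replaces Met 7 of the cytochrome b562 module with alanine, which the depositor states creates a medium-affinity heme sensor. The record lists no targeting signals, and the construct is described as a reporter of cytosolic labile heme in budding yeast.
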