Addgene plasmid #159151: yHS1-M7A
Purpose: Cytosolic labile heme reporter
Depositing lab: Amit Reddi. Depositing organization: Georgia Institute of Technology. Publication: Heme dynamics and trafficking factors revealed by genetically encoded fluorescent heme sensors. Hanna DA, Harvey RM, Martinez-Guzman O, Yuan X, Chandrasekharan B, Raju G, Outten FW, Hamza I, Reddi AR. Proc Natl Acad Sci U S A. 2016 Jul 5;113(27):7539-44. doi: 10.1073/pnas.1523802113. Epub 2016 May 31. PubMed 27247412.
Backbone
  Vector backbone: p415GPD
  Backbone manufacturer: M. Funk
  Backbone size w/o insert (bp): 6900
  Total vector size (bp): 8600
  Vector type: Yeast Expression
  Selectable markers: LEU2
Growth in bacteria
  Bacterial resistance: Ampicillin, 100 μg/mL
  Growth temperature: 37°C
  Growth strain: DH5alpha
  Copy number: Low Copy
Gene/Insert
  Gene/Insert name: yHS1-M7A
  Species: S. cerevisiae (budding yeast)
  Insert size (bp): 1758
  Mutation: Mutated Met 7 of the cyt b562 module of yHS1 to Ala (M7A), creates medium affinity heme sensor
  Promoter: GPD
  Cloning method: Restriction Enzyme; 5′ cloning site XbaI (not destroyed); 3′ cloning site HindIII (not destroyed)
  Sequencing primers: 5′ T3; 3′ T7 Pro
Terms and licenses: Academic/Nonprofit Terms; Industry Terms: Not Available to Industry
Depositor comments: The first-generation heme sensor, HS1, consists of a heme-binding domain, the His/Met coordinating 4-alpha-helical bundle hemoprotein cytochrome b562 (Cyt b562) (13), fused to a pair of fluorescent proteins, EGFP and Katushka 2 (mKATE2)
How to cite: yHS1-M7A was a gift from Amit Reddi (Addgene plasmid # 159151 ; http://n2t.net/addgene:159151 ; RRID:Addgene_159151)
